>Addgene plasmid #60084 | 4JWQ | depositor partial sequence | sequence record 96031 | Insert DNA Sequence
TTAGATGTCAAAATGGATATACATGTATTGGAAAATTTTAAGAATTATGCTTTATTATTAAAACTTCAAA
AATTAGCTATGACAATAATAGCACAACAAAGTAATGACTACGATTTGCAACAACTAAAGACAGTATTTTT
ATATTTAGATGAAGATGGAAAAGGAAATATAACAAAAAATCAATTGAAAAAAGGTTTGGAAAATAGTGGA
TTGAAGCTTCCTCAAAATTTTGATGTATTACTTGATCAAATAGATAGTGATGGTAGTGGTAGAATAGATT
ATACTGAATTTTTAGCGGCAGCATTAGACAGAAAGCATTTATCAAAGAAACTGATATATTGCGCCTTTAG
GGTATTTGATGTAGACAATGATGGGGAAATTACAACAGCAGAATTAGCACATATACTTTATAATGGCAAC
AAGAAAGGAAGCATAACTCAAAAAGATGTTAATCAAGTTAAAAAAATGATTCAAGAAGTTGACAAGAACA
ATGATGGAAAGATCGACTTTTATGAGTTTTGCGAAATGATGAAACTAAAGTAT
