>Addgene plasmid #60084 | 4JWQ | addgene partial sequence | sequence record 97128 | T7 5'-TAATACGACTCACTATAGGG-3'
TTTTGTTTACTTTAAGAAGGAGATATACCATGCATCATCATCATCATCACNGCAGCGGCAGAGAAAACTT
GTATTTCCAGGGCTTAGATGTCAAAATGGATATACATGTATTGGAAAATTTTAAGAATTATGCTTTATTA
TTAAAACTTCAAAAATTAGCTATGACAATAATAGCACAACAAAGTAATGACTACGATTTGCAACAACTAA
AGACAGTATTTTTATATTTAGATGAAGATGGAAAAGGAAATATAACAAAAAATCAATTGAAAAAAGGTTT
GGAAAATAGTGGATTGAAGCTTCCTCAAAATTTTGATGTATTACTTGATCAAATAGATAGTGATGGTAGT
GGTAGAATAGATTATACTGAATTTTTAGCGGCAGCATTAGACAGAAAGCATTTATCAAAGAAACTGATAT
ATTGCGCCTTTAGGGTATTTGATGTAGACAATGATGGGGAAATTACAACAGCAGAATTAGCACATATACT
TTATAATGGCAACAAGAAAGGAAGCATAACTCAAAAAGATGTTAATCAAGTTAAAAAAATGATTCAAGAA
GTTGACAAGAACAATGATGGAAAGATCGACTTTTATGAGTTTTGCGAAATGATGAAACTAAAGTATTGAT
GACGAAGCTTGCGGCCGCACTCGAGCACCACCACCACCACCACTGAGATCCGGCTGCTAACAAAGCCCGA
AAGGAAGCTGAGTTGGCTGCTGCCACCGCTGAGCAATAACTAGCAT
