>Addgene plasmid #60084 | 4JWQ | addgene partial sequence | sequence record 97129 | T7term 5'-GCTAGTTATTGCTCAGCGG-3'
CGGGCTTTGTTAGCAGCCGGATCTCAGTGGTGGTGGTGGTGGTGCTCGAGTGCGGCCGCAAGCTTCGTCA
TCAATACTTTAGTTTCATCATTTCGCAAAACTCATAAAAGTCGATCTTTCCATCATTGTTCTTGTCAACT
TCTTGAATCATTTTTTTAACTTGATTAACATCTTTTTGAGTTATGCTTCCTTTCTTGTTGCCATTATAAA
GTATATGTGCTAATTCTGCTGTTGTAATTTCCCCATCATTGTCTACATCAAATACCCTAAAGGCGCAATA
TATCAGTTTCTTTGATAAATGCTTTCTGTCTAATGCTGCCGCTAAAAATTCAGTATAATCTATTCTACCA
CTACCATCACTATCTATTTGATCAAGTAATACATCAAAATTTTGAGGAAGCTTCAATCCACTATTTTCCA
AACCTTTTTTCAATTGATTTTTTGTTATATTTCCTTTTCCATCTTCATCTAAATATAAAAATACTGTCTT
TAGTTGTTGCAAATCGTAGTCATTACTTTGTTGTGCTATTATTGTCATAGCTAATTTTTGAAGTTTTAAT
AATAAAGCATAATTCTTAAAATTTTCCAATACATGTATATCCATTTTGACATCTAAGCCCTGGAAATACA
AGTTTTCTCTGCCGCTGCTGTGATGATGATGATGATGCATGGTATATCTCCTTC
