[The description below was written by a language model from this plasmid's Addgene catalogue record.]
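Description:
4JWQ is a bacterial expression plasmid built on the pET28-MHL backbone and made to produce a protein fragment for structure determination. It is named after the Protein Data Bank entry linked to the construct. It is recorded as a high-copy plasmid and is selected with kanamycin. No feature table accompanies the record, so the origin of replication and other backbone elements are not itemised.

The insert is a 543 bp segment from the rodent malaria parasite Plasmodium berghei. It is listed under the gene identifier PB000947.00.0, with the alternative name PP-CDPK3, which suggests a calcium-dependent protein kinase 3 protein. The record cautions that the insert may not be the full open reading frame, as is common for crystallography constructs trimmed to a well-behaved domain, but it does not say which region of the protein is encoded. The mutation field only points to depositor comments that are not included here, so any sequence differences from the reference are unspecified. The fragment was inserted by ligation-independent cloning.

Expression is driven by a T7 promoter, so protein production needs a host that supplies T7 RNA polymerase, while the listed cloning strain serves for plasmid propagation. An N-terminal 6xHis tag is fused to the insert, allowing purification by immobilised metal affinity chromatography. The typical use is recombinant overexpression and purification of this P. berghei fragment for crystallisation, structural analysis or related biochemical work.
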