Addgene plasmid #60084: 4JWQ
Purpose: Bacterial expression for structure determination; may not be full ORF
Depositing lab: Cheryl Arrowsmith. Depositing organization: University of Toronto.
Backbone
  Vector backbone: pET28-MHL
  Vector type: Bacterial Expression
Growth in bacteria
  Bacterial resistance: Kanamycin, 50 μg/mL
  Growth temperature: 37°C
  Growth strain: DH5alpha
  Copy number: High Copy
Gene/Insert
  Gene/Insert name: PB000947.00.0:MAC03Z-H05:C218239 (alt names: PDB ID: 4JWQ; PP-CDPK3)
  Species: P. berghei
  Insert size (bp): 543
  Mutation: See comments
  Promoter: T7
  Tag / fusion protein: 6xHis (N terminal on insert)
  Cloning method: Ligation Independent Cloning
  Sequencing primers: 5′ T7; 3′ T7 Terminal
Terms and licenses: Academic/Nonprofit Terms; Industry Terms: Not Available to Industry
How to cite: 4JWQ was a gift from Cheryl Arrowsmith (Addgene plasmid # 60084 ; http://n2t.net/addgene:60084 ; RRID:Addgene_60084)
